>Addgene plasmid #21497 | pST39-Hrs-STAM1 core | depositor partial sequence | sequence record 9900 | Author sequence
TTTATTGATGAAGATAAAATGGACCAGTTGCTACAGATGCTGCAAAGTACAGACCCCAGTGATGATCAGC
CAGACCTACCAGAGCTGCTTCATCTTGAAGCAATGTGTCACCAGATGGGACCTCTCATTGATGAAAAGCT
GGAAGATATTGATAGAAAACATTCAGAACTCTCAGAACTTAATGTGAAAGTGATGGAGGCCCTTTCCTTA
TATACCAAGTTAATGAACGAAGATCCGATGTATTCCATGTATGCAAAGTTATAA
