>Addgene plasmid #21497 | pST39-Hrs-STAM1 core | addgene partial sequence | sequence record 27433 | 21497 with T7
TAATTTTGTTTAACTTTAAGAAGGAGATATACATATGAATGGCGAGTCTGAGGAGAGCCACGAGCAGTTC
CTGAAGGCGCTGCAGAACGCCGTCACCACCTTCGTGAACCGCATGAAGAGTAACCACATGCGGGGCCGCA
GCATCACCAATGACTCGGCCGTGCTCTCACTCTTCCAGTCCATCAACGGCATGCACCCGCAGCTGCTGGA
GCTGCTCAACCAGCTGGACGAGCGCAGGCTGTACTATGAGGGGCTGCAGGACAAGCTGGCACAGATCCGC
GATGCCCGGGGGGCGCTGAGTGCCCTGCGCGAAGAGCACCGGGAGAAGCTTCGCCGGGCAGCCGAGGAGG
CAGAGCGCCAGCGCCAGATCCAGCTGGCCCAGAAGCTGTAATGTAAAACGACGGCCAGTAATAATTTTGT
TTAACTTTAAGAAGGAGATATACATATGTCGTACTACCATCACCATCACCATCACGATTACGATATCCCA
ACGACCGAAAACCTGTATTTTCAGGGCGCCATGTTTATTGATGAAGATAAAATGGACCAGTTGCTACAGA
TGCTGCAAAGTACAGACCCCAGTGATGATCAGCCAGACCTACCAGAGCTGCTTCATCTTGAAGCAATGTG
TCACCAGATGGGACCTCTCATTGATGAAAAGCTGGAAGATATTGATAGAAAACATTCAGAACTCTCAGAA
CTTAATGTGAAAGTGATGGAGGCCCTTT
