[The description below was written by a language model from this plasmid's Addgene catalogue record.]
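Description:
pST39-Hrs-STAM1 core is a bacterial expression plasmid built on the pST39 backbone (about 2.8 kb without insert), a polycistronic vector designed for co-expressing several subunits of a protein complex from one transcript in E. coli. It is maintained as a high-copy plasmid under ampicillin selection. The record does not name the promoter. However, T7 is listed as the 5′ sequencing primer, which fits the T7-driven expression generally associated with this vector family. No feature table is provided, so the origin of replication, ribosome binding sites and terminator cannot be confirmed from the record.

The roughly 790 bp insert carries two human gene fragments: residues 398–514 of Hrs (HGS) and residues 301–387 of STAM1 (STAM), with no mutations recorded. Together these regions make up the "core" of ESCRT-0, the Hrs–STAM heterodimer that acts early in endosomal sorting of ubiquitinated cargo. Co-expressing the two fragments from one plasmid lets them assemble in the cell, which usually improves the solubility and stoichiometry of complexes whose subunits depend on each other.

A His tag is included for affinity purification of the complex, but the record is inconsistent about where it sits. The insert name places it after the Hrs fragment, while the tag field lists it as N-terminal on the backbone. The inserts were introduced by restriction-free cloning, so no flanking restriction sites are defined. The associated publication describes a hybrid structural model of human ESCRT-0, so the plasmid most likely serves to produce recombinant core complex for structural and biophysical studies.
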