Addgene plasmid #21497: pST39-Hrs-STAM1 core
Depositing lab: James Hurley. Depositing organization: National Institute of Diabetes & Digestive & Kidney Diseases (NIDDK). Publication: Hybrid structural model of the complete human ESCRT-0 complex. Ren X, Kloer DP, Kim YC, Ghirlando R, Saidi LF, Hummer G, Hurley JH. Structure. 2009 Mar 11. 17(3):406-16. 10.1016/j.str.2009.01.012 PubMed 19278655.
Backbone
  Vector backbone: pST39
  Backbone size w/o insert (bp): 2800
  Vector type: Bacterial Expression
Growth in bacteria
  Bacterial resistance: Ampicillin, 100 μg/mL
  Growth temperature: 37°C
  Growth strain: DH5alpha
  Copy number: High Copy
Gene/Insert
  Gene/Insert name: pST39- Hrs(398-514)-His/STAM1(301-387) (alt names: HRS; STAM)
  Species: H. sapiens (human)
  Insert size (bp): 789
  Mutation: none
  Entrez Gene: STAM (a.k.a. STAM-1, STAM1); HGS (a.k.a. HRS)
  Tag / fusion protein: His (N terminal on backbone)
  Cloning method: Restriction Enzyme; 5′ cloning site N/A (RF cloning) (not destroyed); 3′ cloning site N/A (RF cloning) (not destroyed)
  Sequencing primers: 5′ T7
Terms and licenses: Academic/Nonprofit Terms; Industry Terms: Not Available to Industry
How to cite: pST39-Hrs-STAM1 core was a gift from James Hurley (Addgene plasmid # 21497 ; http://n2t.net/addgene:21497 ; RRID:Addgene_21497)
